Addgene plasmid #12545: pBabe H-Ras 12V
Depositing lab: Channing Der. Depositing organization: University of North Carolina at Chapel Hill. Publication: Oncogenic Ras activation of Raf/mitogen-activated protein kinase-independent pathways is sufficient to cause tumorigenic transformation. Khosravi-Far R, White MA, Westwick JK, Solski PA, Chrzanowska-Wodnicka M, Van Aelst L, Wigler MH, Der CJ. Mol Cell Biol. 1996 Jul . 16(7):3923-33. PubMed 8668210.
Backbone
  Vector backbone: pBabe-Puro
  Backbone size w/o insert (bp): 5169
  Vector type: Mammalian Expression, Retroviral
  Selectable markers: Puromycin
Growth in bacteria
  Bacterial resistance: Ampicillin, 100 μg/mL
  Growth temperature: 37°C
  Growth strain: DH5alpha
  Copy number: High Copy
Gene/Insert
  Gene/Insert name: H-Ras 12V (alt name: H-Ras)
  Species: H. sapiens (human)
  Insert size (bp): 600
  Mutation: 12V constituitively activated.
  Entrez Gene: HRAS (a.k.a. C-BAS/HAS, C-H-RAS, C-HA-RAS1, CTLO, H-RASIDX, HAMSV, HRAS1, RASH1, p21ras)
  Cloning method: Restriction Enzyme; 5′ cloning site BamHI (not destroyed); 3′ cloning site EcoRI (not destroyed)
  Sequencing primers: 5′ pBabe 5'
Terms and licenses: Academic/Nonprofit Terms; Industry Terms: Not Available to Industry
How to cite: pBabe H-Ras 12V was a gift from Channing Der (Addgene plasmid # 12545 ; http://n2t.net/addgene:12545 ; RRID:Addgene_12545)
