[The description below was written by a language model from this plasmid's Addgene catalogue record.]
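Description:
pBabe H-Ras 12V is a retroviral mammalian expression plasmid built on the pBabe-Puro backbone (about 5.2 kb without insert). It is maintained in E. coli as a high-copy plasmid under ampicillin selection, and it carries a puromycin resistance marker for selecting transduced or transfected mammalian cells. No feature table accompanies the record, so the individual regulatory elements are not listed. pBabe vectors are generally Moloney murine leukemia virus-based designs in which the long terminal repeats and a packaging signal flank the cargo. The 5′ LTR drives the inserted gene, and a separate internal promoter drives the drug marker. When such a plasmid is introduced into a packaging cell line that supplies the viral proteins in trans, the region between the LTRs is packaged into replication-defective particles and integrates stably into the genome of target cells.

The insert is a roughly 600 bp human HRAS coding sequence cloned between BamHI and EcoRI sites, both of which are retained. It carries the valine substitution at codon 12, which the record describes as constitutively activating. This classic oncogenic change impairs GTP hydrolysis and keeps the small GTPase in its active, GTP-bound signalling state. No epitope tag or reporter is recorded.

The construct is suited to generating puromycin-selected cell populations that stably express activated H-Ras. The associated publication concerns tumorigenic transformation by oncogenic Ras and the contribution of signalling pathways independent of Raf and mitogen-activated protein kinase, which fits use in transformation and Ras effector signalling assays.
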