>Addgene plasmid #12545 | pBabe H-Ras 12V | addgene partial sequence | sequence record 18986 | 12545 with pBABE5'
GATATAAGCTGGTGGTGGTGGGCGCCGTCGGTGTGGGCAAGAGTGCGCTGACCATCCAGCTGATCCAGAA
CCATTTTGTGGACGAATACGACCCCACTATAGAGGATTCCTACCGGAAGCAGGTGGTCATTGATGGGGAG
ACGTGCCTGTTGGACATCCTGGATACCGCCGGCCAGGAGGAGTACAGCGCCATGCGGGACCAGTACATGC
GCACCGGGGAGGGCTTCCTGTGTGTGTTTGCCATCAACAACACCAAGTCTTTTGAGGACATCCACCAGTA
CAGGGAGCAGATCAAACGGGTGAAGGACTCGGATGACGTGCCCATGGTGCTGGTGGGGAACAAGTGTGAC
CTGGCTGCACGCACTGTGGAATCTCGGCAGGCTCAGGACCTCGCCCGAAGCTACAGCATCCCCTACATCG
AGACCTCGGCCAAGACCCGGCAGGGAGTGGAGGATGCCATCTACACGTTGGTGCGTGAGATCCGGCCGCA
CAGGCTGCGGAAGCTGAACCCTCCTGATGAGAGTGGCCC
